>Addgene plasmid #220076 | mCherry-C1-FKBPflex-ELL-CAAX | addgene full sequence | sequence record 434123 | Addgene NGS Result
TAGTTATTAATAGTAATCAATTACGGGGTCATTAGTTCATAGCCCATATATGGAGTTCCGCGTTACATAA
CTTACGGTAAATGGCCCGCCTGGCTGACCGCCCAACGACCCCCGCCCATTGACGTCAATAATGACGTATG
TTCCCATAGTAACGCCAATAGGGACTTTCCATTGACGTCAATGGGTGGAGTATTTACGGTAAACTGCCCA
CTTGGCAGTACATCAAGTGTATCATATGCCAAGTACGCCCCCTATTGACGTCAATGACGGTAAATGGCCC
GCCTGGCATTATGCCCAGTACATGACCTTATGGGACTTTCCTACTTGGCAGTACATCTACGTATTAGTCA
TCGCTATTACCATGGTGATGCGGTTTTGGCAGTACATCAATGGGCGTGGATAGCGGTTTGACTCACGGGG
ATTTCCAAGTCTCCACCCCATTGACGTCAATGGGAGTTTGTTTTGGCACCAAAATCAACGGGACTTTCCA
AAATGTCGTAACAACTCCGCCCCATTGACGCAAATGGGCGGTAGGCGTGTACGGTGGGAGGTCTATATAA
GCAGAGCTGGTTTAGTGAACCGTCAGATCCGCTAGCGCTACCGGTCGCCACCATGGTGAGCAAGGGCGAG
GAGGATAACATGGCCATCATCAAGGAGTTCATGCGCTTCAAGGTGCACATGGAGGGCTCCGTGAACGGCC
ACGAGTTCGAGATCGAGGGCGAGGGCGAGGGCCGCCCCTACGAGGGCACCCAGACCGCCAAGCTGAAGGT
GACCAAGGGTGGCCCCCTGCCCTTCGCCTGGGACATCCTGTCCCCTCAGTTCATGTACGGCTCCAAGGCC
TACGTGAAGCACCCCGCCGACATCCCCGACTACTTGAAGCTGTCCTTCCCCGAGGGCTTCAAGTGGGAGC
GCGTGATGAACTTCGAGGACGGCGGCGTGGTGACCGTGACCCAGGACTCCTCCCTGCAGGACGGCGAGTT
CATCTACAAGGTGAAGCTGCGCGGCACCAACTTCCCCTCCGACGGCCCCGTAATGCAGAAGAAGACCATG
GGCTGGGAGGCCTCCTCCGAGCGGATGTACCCCGAGGACGGCGCCCTGAAGGGCGAGATCAAGCAGAGGC
TGAAGCTGAAGGACGGCGGCCACTACGACGCTGAGGTCAAGACCACCTACAAGGCCAAGAAGCCCGTGCA
GCTGCCCGGCGCCTACAACGTCAACATCAAGTTGGACATCACCTCCCACAACGAGGACTACACCATCGTG
GAACAGTACGAACGCGCCGAGGGCCGCCACTCCACCGGCGGCATGGACGAGCTGTACAAGTCCGGACTCA
GATCTCGAAGCGCGGCCGCGGGAGCAGGAGGAGCAGCTCGAGCGGCGCTGGGAGTGCAGGTGGAAACCAT
CTCCCCAGGAGACGGGCGCACCTTCCCCAAGCGCGGCCAGACCTGCGTGGTGCACTACACCGGGATGCTT
GAAGATGGAAAGAAATTTGATTCCTCCCGGGACAGAAACAAGCCCTTTAAGTTTATGCTAGGCAAGCAGG
AGGTGATCCGAGGCTGGGAAGAAGGGGTTGCCCAGATGAGTGTGGGTCAGAGAGCCAAACTGACTATATC
TCCAGATTATGCCTATGGTGCCACTGGGCACCCAGGCATCATCCCACCACATGCCACTCTCGTCTTCGAT
GTGGAGCTTCTAAAACTGGAAAGTGCTGGTGGTAGTGCTGGTGGTAGTGCTGGTGGTAGTGCTGGTGGTA
GTGCTGGTGGTCCGCGAGGCGGATCAGGAGGATCTGGCGGAAGTGGCGGATCAGGAGGAAGCGGAGGACG
AGCTCAAGGAGGATCTGGCGGAGGCGGAAGTGGCGGAGAAGCCGCTGCTAGAGAAGCTGCCGCAAGAGAG
GCCGCAGCCAGAGAGGCTGCTGCCAGGGAAGCAGCAGCTCGGGAAGCCGCAGCACGCGAGGCTGCAGCAA
GAGAAGCAGCCGCACGCGAAGCAGCCGCTAGAGAGGCAGCTGCTAGAGGCGGATCAGGCGGCGGAGGAAG
CGGAGGATCGAATTCTGCAGTCGACAACCCTCCTGATGAGAGTGGCCCCGGCTGCATGAGCTGCAAGTGT
GTGCTCTCCTGAGGATCCACCGGATCTAGATAACTGATCATAATCAGCCATACCACATTTGTAGAGGTTT
TACTTGCTTTAAAAAACCTCCCACACCTCCCCCTGAACCTGAAACATAAAATGAATGCAATTGTTGTTGT
TAACTTGTTTATTGCAGCTTATAATGGTTACAAATAAAGCAATAGCATCACAAATTTCACAAATAAAGCA
TTTTTTTCACTGCATTCTAGTTGTGGTTTGTCCAAACTCATCAATGTATCTTAACGCGTAAATTGTAAGC
GTTAATATTTTGTTAAAATTCGCGTTAAATTTTTGTTAAATCAGCTCATTTTTTAACCAATAGGCCGAAA
TCGGCAAAATCCCTTATAAATCAAAAGAATAGACCGAGATAGGGT
[37 nt withheld, positions 2496-2532]
AAAGAACGTGGACTCCAACGTCAAAGG
[49 nt withheld, positions 2560-2608]
T
[91 nt withheld, positions 2610-2700]
G
[124 nt withheld, positions 2702-2825]
CAGGTGGCACTTTTCGGGGAAATGTGCGCGGAACCCCTATTTGTTTATTTTTCTAAATACATTCAAATAT
GTATCCGCTCATGAGACAATAACCCTGATAAATGCTTCAATAATATTGAAAAAGGAAGAGTCCTGAGGCG
GAAAGAACCAGCTGTGGAATGTGTGTCAGTTAGGGTGTGGAAAGTCCCCAGGCTCCCCAGCAGGCAGAAG
TATGCAAAGCATGCATCTCAATTAGTCAGCAACCAGGTGTGGAAAGTCCCCAGGCTCCCCAGCAGGCAGA
AGTATGCAAAGCATGCATCTCAATTAGTCAGCAACCATAGTCCCGCCCCTAACTCCGCCCATCCCGCCCC
TAACTCCGCCCAGTTCCGCCCATTCTCCGCCCCATGGCTGACTAATTTTTTTTATTTATGCAGAGGCCGA
GGCCGCCTCGGCCTCTGAGCTATTCCAGAAGTAGTGAGGAGGCTTTTTTGGAGGCCTAGGCTTTTGCAAA
GATCGATCAAGAGACAGGATGAGGATCGTTTCGCATGATTGAACAAGATGGATTGCACGCAGGTTCTCCG
GCCGCTTGGGTGGAGAGGCTATTCGGCTATGACTGGGCACAACAGACAATCGGCTGCTCTGATGCCGCCG
TGTTCCGGCTGTCAGCGCAGGGGCGCCCGGTTCTTTTTGTCAAGACCGACCTGTCCGGTGCCCTGAATGA
ACTGCAAGACGAGGCAGCGCGGCTATCGTGGCTGGCCACGACGGGCGTTCCTTGCGCAGCTGTGCTCGAC
GTTGTCACTGAAGCGGGAAGGGACTGGCTGCTATTGGGCGAAGTGCCGGGGCAGGATCTCCTGTCATCTC
ACCTTGCTCCTGCCGAGAAAGTATCCATCATGGCTGATGCAATGCGGCGGCTGCATACGCTTGATCCGGC
TACCTGCCCATTCGACCACCAAGCGAAACATCGCATCGAGCGAGCACGTACTCGGATGGAAGCCGGTCTT
GTCGATCAGGATGATCTGGACGAAGAGCATCAGGGGCTCGCGCCAGCCGAACTGTTCGCCAGGCTCAAGG
CGAGCATGCCCGACGGCGAGGATCTCGTCGTGACCCATGGCGATGCCTGCTTGCCGAATATCATGGTGGA
AAATGGCCGCTTTTCTGGATTCATCGACTGTGGCCGGCTGGGTGTGGCGGACCGCTATCAGGACATAGCG
TTGGCTACCCGTGATATTGCTGAAGAGCTTGGCGGCGAATGGGCTGACCGCTTCCTCGTGCTTTACGGTA
TCGCCGCTCCCGATTCGCAGCGCATCGCCTTCTATCGCCTTCTTGACGAGTTCTTCTGAGCGGGACTCTG
GGGTTCGAAATGACCGACCAAGCGACGCCCAACCTGCCATCACGAGATTTCGATTCCACCGCCGCCTTCT
ATGAAAGGTTGGGCTTCGGAATCGTTTTCCGGGACGCCGGCTGGATGATCCTCCAGCGCGGGGATCTCAT
GCTGGAGTTCTTCGCCCACCCTAGGGGGAGGCTAACTGAAACACGGAAGGAGACAATACCGGAAGGAACC
CGCGCTATGACGGCAATAAAAAGACAGAATAAAACGCACGGTGTTGGGTCGTTTGTTCATAAACGCGGGG
TTCGGTCCCAGGGCTGGCACTCTGTCGATACCCCACCGAGACCCCATTGGGGCCAATACGCCCGCGTTTC
TTCCTTTTCCCCACCCCACCCCCCAAGTTCGGGTGAAGGCCCAGGGCTCGCAGCCAACGTCGGGGCGGCA
GGCCCTGCCATAGCCTCAGGTTACTCATATATACTTTAGATTGATTTAAAACTTCATTTTTAATTTAAAA
GGATCTAGGTGAAGATCCTTTTTGATAATCTCATGACCAAAATCCCTTAACGTGAGTTTTCGTTCCACTG
AGCGTCAGACCCCGTAGAAAAGATCAAAGGATCTTCTTGAGATCCTTTTTTTCTGCGCGTAATCTGCTGC
TTGCAAACAAAAAAACCACCGCTACCAGCGGTGGTTTGTTTGCCGGATCAAGAGCTACCAACTCTTTTTC
CGAAGGTAACTGGCTTCAGCAGAGCGCAGATACCAAATACTGTTCTTCTAGTGTAGCCGTAGTTAGGCCA
CCACTTCAAGAACTCTGTAGCACCGCCTACATACCTCGCTCTGCTAATCCTGTTACCAGTGGCTGCTGCC
AGTGGCGATAAGTCGTGTCTTACCGGGTTGGACTCAAGACGATAGTTACCGGATAAGGCGCAGCGGTCGG
GCTGAACGGGGGGTTCGTGCACACAGCCCAGCTTGGAGCGAACGACCTACACCGAACTGAGATACCTACA
GCGTGAGCTATGAGAAAGCGCCACGCTTCCCGAAGGGAGAAAGGCGGACAGGTATCCGGTAAGCGGCAGG
GTCGGAACAGGAGAGCGCACGAGGGAGCTTCCAGGGGGAAACGCCTGGTATCTTTATAGTCCTGTCGGGT
TTCGCCACCTCTGACTTGAGCGTCGATTTTTGTGATGCTCGTCAGGGGGGCGGAGCCTATGGAAAAACGC
CAGCAACGCGGCCTTTTTACGGTTCCTGGCCTTTTGCTGGCCTTTTGCTCACATGTTCTTTCCTGCGTTA
TCCCCTGATTCTGTGGATAACCGTATTACCGCCATGCAT
Features (pLannotate 1.2.2; 17 found; start..end, strand, type, name):
     61..364     +  enhancer       CMV enhancer: human cytomegalovirus immediate early enhancer
    365..568     +  promoter       CMV promoter: human cytomegalovirus (CMV) immediate early promoter
    613..1320    +  CDS            mCherry: mCherry is a basic (constitutively fluorescent) red fluorescent protein published in 2004, derived from Discosoma sp.. It is reported to be a very rapidly-maturing monomer with low acid sensitivity.
   1321..1338    +  misc_feature   MCS (fragment): multiple cloning site
   1379..1701    +  CDS            FKBP (fragment): human FK506-binding protein FKBP12
   2038..2055    +  misc_feature   MCS (fragment): multiple cloning site
   2056..2112    +  CDS            H-Ras (fragment): human small GTPase proto-oncoprotein
   2135..2219    +  CDS            large T antigen (fragment): large T antigen from SV40 (simian virus 40)
   2242..2363    +  polyA_signal   SV40 poly(A) signal: SV40 polyadenylation signal
   2397..2825    -  rep_origin     f1 ori (sequence partly withheld): f1 bacteriophage origin of replication; arrow indicates direction of (+) strand synthesis
   2852..2956    +  promoter       AmpR promoter: bla
   2958..3315    +  promoter       SV40 promoter: SV40 enhancer and early promoter
   3350..4144    +  CDS            NeoR/KanR: aminoglycoside phosphotransferase from Tn5; aph(3')-II (or nptII); confers resistance to neomycin, kanamycin, and G418 (Geneticin®)
   4165..4317    +  CDS            ble (fragment): BLE_KLEPN - Experimental evidence at protein level: Swiss-Prot protein existence level 1. Binding protein with a strong affinity to the bleomycin family of antibiotics. Binds to CL990; an antimitotic-antibiotic compound. From Klebsiella pneumoniae.
   4376..4423    +  polyA_signal   HSV TK poly(A) signal: herpes simplex virus thymidine kinase polyadenylation signal (Cole and Stacy, 1985)
   4514..4530    -  polyA_signal   bGH poly(A) signal (fragment): bovine growth hormone polyadenylation signal
   4752..5340    +  rep_origin     ori: high-copy-number ColE1/pMB1/pBR322/pUC origin of replication
