[The description below was written by a language model from this plasmid's Addgene catalogue record and pLannotate feature annotations shown in this document.]
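Description:
mCherry-C1-FKBPflex-ELL-CAAX is a mammalian expression plasmid of about 5.5 kb built on the pmCherry-C1 backbone. It encodes a red fluorescent, plasma-membrane-directed FKBP fusion protein. It is maintained at high copy in E. coli through a ColE1/pUC-type origin and selected with kanamycin. The single NeoR/KanR (Tn5 aminoglycoside phosphotransferase) gene sits behind tandem bacterial (bla-type) and SV40 early promoters and is followed by an HSV TK polyadenylation signal, so it can also confer G418 resistance in mammalian cells. An f1 origin is also present. The short ble, bGH poly(A) and SV40 large T antigen hits in the annotation are fragments, probably residual backbone sequence rather than functional parts.

The expression cassette is driven by the human CMV immediate-early enhancer and promoter and terminated by an SV40 poly(A) signal. Reading from the N terminus, it encodes mCherry, a short stretch of multiple cloning site sequence, human FKBP12, and then an unannotated segment of roughly 330 nt. From its position and the plasmid name, this segment appears to be the "extra long linker" (ELL). The fusion ends in a short C-terminal fragment of human H-Ras, recorded as residues 172–189, which includes the CAAX box. This H-Ras tail is a lipidation motif that anchors proteins to the inner leaflet of the plasma membrane.

FKBP12 is commonly used as one half of rapamycin-inducible dimerization with FRB-tagged partners, although the record does not state that use for this plasmid. The stated purpose is only an extra long linker attached to a CAAX domain with an mCherry tag. The associated publication concerns targeting of the SAC1 phosphatase and plasma membrane PI4P turnover.
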