Addgene plasmid #220076: mCherry-C1-FKBPflex-ELL-CAAX
Purpose: an extra long linker attached to a CAAX domain with an mCherry tag
Depositing lab: Gerry Hammond. Depositing organization: University of Pittsburgh (University, School of Medicine, and Cancer Institute). Publication: Orthogonal Targeting of SAC1 to Mitochondria Implicates ORP2 as a Major Player in PM PI4P Turnover. Doyle CP, Rectenwald A, Timple L, Hammond GRV. Contact (Thousand Oaks). 2024 Feb 7;7:25152564241229272. doi: 10.1177/25152564241229272. eCollection 2024 Jan-Dec. PubMed 38327560.
Backbone
  Vector backbone: pmCherry-C1
  Vector type: Mammalian Expression
Growth in bacteria
  Bacterial resistance: Kanamycin, 50 μg/mL
  Growth temperature: 37°C
  Growth strain: DH5alpha
  Copy number: High Copy
Gene/Insert
  Gene/Insert name: CAAX (alt name: HRAS172-189-CAAX)
  Species: H. sapiens (human)
  Entrez Gene: HRAS (a.k.a. C-BAS/HAS, C-H-RAS, C-HA-RAS1, CTLO, H-RASIDX, HAMSV, HRAS1, RASH1, p21ras)
  Cloning method: Gibson Cloning
Terms and licenses: Academic/Nonprofit Terms; Industry Terms: Not Available to Industry
How to cite: mCherry-C1-FKBPflex-ELL-CAAX was a gift from Gerry Hammond (Addgene plasmid # 220076 ; http://n2t.net/addgene:220076 ; RRID:Addgene_220076)
